Addgene plasmid #107334: pEXP5-aHL_spytag_his
Purpose: Monomeric SpyTag-6×-His alpha-hemolysin
Depositing lab: George Church. Depositing organization: Harvard Medical School. Publication: Design and characterization of a nanopore-coupled polymerase for single-molecule DNA sequencing by synthesis on an electrode array. Stranges PB, Palla M, Kalachikov S, Nivala J, Dorwart M, Trans A, Kumar S, Porel M, Chien M, Tao C, Morozova I, Li Z, Shi S, Aberra A, Arnold C, Yang A, Aguirre A, Harada ET, Korenblum D, Pollard J, Bhat A, Gremyachinskiy D, Bibillo A, Chen R, Davis R, Russo JJ, Fuller CW, Roever S, Ju J, Church GM. Proc Natl Acad Sci U S A. 2016 Nov 1;113(44):E6749-E6756. doi: 10.1073/pnas.1608271113. Epub 2016 Oct 11. PubMed 27729524.
Backbone
  Vector backbone: pEXP5-NT
  Backbone manufacturer: Invitrogen
  Backbone size w/o insert (bp): 2745
  Total vector size (bp): 3636
  Vector type: Bacterial Expression
Growth in bacteria
  Bacterial resistance: Ampicillin, 100 μg/mL
  Growth temperature: 37°C
  Growth strain: DH5alpha
  Copy number: Unknown
Gene/Insert
  Gene/Insert name: alpha-hemolysin-SpyTag-6xHis (alt name: AHL-SpyTag-His)
  Promoter: T7
  Tag / fusion protein: 6xHis (C terminal on insert)
  Cloning method: TOPO Cloning
  Sequencing primers: 5′ T7-forward; 3′ T7-term-reverse
Terms and licenses: Academic/Nonprofit Terms; Industry Terms: Not Available to Industry
How to cite: pEXP5-aHL_spytag_his was a gift from George Church (Addgene plasmid # 107334 ; http://n2t.net/addgene:107334 ; RRID:Addgene_107334)
