[The description below was written by a language model from this plasmid's Addgene catalogue record and pLannotate feature annotations shown in this document.]
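Description:
pEXP5-aHL_spytag_his is a 3,636 bp bacterial expression plasmid built on the Invitrogen pEXP5-NT backbone, with the insert introduced by TOPO cloning. It is propagated in E. coli through a high-copy ColE1/pUC-type origin of replication and selected with ampicillin via a β-lactamase (AmpR) gene driven by its own bla promoter. Backbone remnants annotated downstream of the origin include a fragment of the pBR322 basis-of-mobility (bom) region and a fragment of a predicted E. coli open reading frame, neither of which contributes to expression of the payload.

The expression cassette places Staphylococcus aureus alpha-hemolysin (hla/hly) under a bacteriophage T7 promoter, followed by the efficient T7 gene 10 ribosome binding site, and ends in a T7 terminator, so transcription depends on a supply of T7 RNA polymerase. The annotated hemolysin coding region is listed as a fragment. According to the catalogue fields, it is fused at its C terminus to a SpyTag and a 6xHis tag; these short tags are not annotated separately in the feature table but presumably lie in the interval between the hemolysin annotation and the terminator. The His tag allows metal-affinity purification. SpyTag is a short peptide that forms a spontaneous covalent isopeptide bond with a SpyCatcher-bearing partner protein.

Alpha-hemolysin monomers oligomerize into heptameric membrane pores, and the stated purpose is production of the monomeric SpyTag-6xHis form. The associated publication describes a nanopore-coupled polymerase for single-molecule sequencing by synthesis on an electrode array, which suggests the tagged subunit serves as the attachment point for a polymerase on the pore.
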