Features (pLannotate 1.2.2; 9 found; start..end, strand, type, name):
      1..19      +  promoter       T7 promoter: promoter for bacteriophage T7 RNA polymerase
     52..74      +  RBS            RBS: efficient ribosome binding site from bacteriophage T7 gene 10 (Olins and Rangwala, 1989)
     85..963     +  CDS            hly (fragment): HLA_STAAU - Also known as hla. Experimental evidence at protein level: Swiss-Prot protein existence level 1. Alpha-toxin binds to the membrane of eukaryotic cells (particularly red blood cells, RBC) forming pores, resulting in hemolysis, with the release of low-molecular weight molecules leading to eventual osmotic RBC lysis (PubMed:1587866, PubMed:20624979). Human RBCs bind much less alpha-toxin than do rabbit RBCs (PubMed:1587866, PubMed:20624979). Heptamer oligomerization and pore formation is required for lytic activity (PubMed:1587866, PubMed:20624979). From Staphylococcus aureus.
   1106..1153    +  terminator     T7 terminator: transcription terminator for bacteriophage T7 RNA polymerase
   1284..1388    +  promoter       AmpR promoter: bla
   1389..2249    +  CDS            AmpR: β-lactamase; bla; confers resistance to ampicillin, carbenicillin, and related antibiotics
   2420..3008    +  rep_origin     ori: high-copy-number ColE1/pMB1/pBR322/pUC origin of replication
   3194..3314    -  misc_feature   bom (fragment): basis of mobility region from pBR322
   3313..3492    -  CDS            YPB2_ECOLX (fragment): Protein predicted: Swiss-Prot protein existence level 4. From Escherichia coli.
>Addgene plasmid #107334 | pEXP5-aHL_spytag_his | addgene full sequence | sequence record 205343 | Addgene NGS Result
TAATACGACTCACTATAGGGAGACACACGACGGTTTCCCTCTAGAAATAATTTTGTTTAACTTTAAGAAG
GAGATACCCTTATGGCAGATTCTGATATTAATATTAAAACCGGTACTACAGATATTGGAAGCAATACTAC
AGTAAAAACAGGTGATTTAGTCACTTATGATAAAGAAAATGGCATGCACAAAAAAGTATTTTATAGTTTT
ATCGATGATAAAAATCACAATAAAAAACTGCTAGTTATTAGAACGAAAGGTACCATTGCTGGTCAATATA
GAGTTTATAGCGAAGAAGGTGCTAACAAAAGTGGTTTAGCCTGGCCTTCAGCCTTTAAGGTACAGTTGCA
ACTACCTGATAATGAAGTAGCTCAAATATCTGATTACTATCCAAGAAATTCGATTGATACAAAAGAGTAT
ATGAGTACTTTAACTTATGGATTCAACGGTAATGTTACTGGTGATGATACAGGAAAAATTGGCGGCCTTA
TTGGTGCAAATGTTTCGATTGGTCATACACTGAAATATGTTCAACCTGATTTCAAAACAATTTTAGAGAG
CCCAACTGATAAAAAAGTAGGCTGGAAAGTGATATTTAACAATATGGTGAATCAAAATTGGGGACCATAT
GATAGAGATTCTTGGAACCCGGTATATGGCAATCAACTTTTCATGAAAACTAGAAATGGTTCTATGAAAG
CAGCAGAGAACTTCCTTGATCCTAACAAAGCAAGTTCTCTATTATCTTCAGGGTTTTCACCAGACTTCGC
TACAGTTATTACTATGGATAGAAAAGCATCCAAACAACAAACAAATATAGATGTAATATACGAACGAGTT
CGTGATGACTACCAATTGCATTGGACTTCAACAAATTGGAAAGGTACCAATACTAAAGATAAATGGACAG
ATCGTTCTTCAGAAAGATATAAAATCGATTGGGAAAAAGAAGAAATGACAAATGGCGGCAGCAGTGGTGG
CAGTAGTGGTGGTGCACACATTGTGATGGTTGATGCGTACAAACCGACCAAGAAGGGTCATCATCACCAT
CACCATTGAGTTTAAACTATATAGAATAAAAGAAGAAACCTTAGCTGAGCAATAACTAGCATAACCCCTT
GGGGCCTCTAAACGGGTCTTGAGGGGTTTTTTGCTGAAAGGAGGAACTATATCCGGATAATTCTTGAAGA
CGAAAGGGCCTCGTGATACGCCTATTTTTATAGGTTAATGTCATGATAATAATGGTTTCTTAGACGTCAG
GTGGCACTTTTCGGGGAAATGTGCGCGGAACCCCTATTTGTTTATTTTTCTAAATACATTCAAATATGTA
TCCGCTCATGAGACAATAACCCTGATAAATGCTTCAATAATATTGAAAAAGGAAGAGTATGAGTATTCAA
CATTTCCGTGTCGCCCTTATTCCCTTTTTTGCGGCATTTTGCCTTCCTGTTTTTGCTCACCCAGAAACGC
TGGTGAAAGTAAAAGATGCTGAAGATCAGTTGGGTGCACGAGTGGGTTACATCGAACTGGATCTCAACAG
CGGTAAGATCCTTGAGAGTTTTCGCCCCGAAGAACGTTTTCCAATGATGAGCACTTTTAAAGTTCTGCTA
TGTGGCGCGGTATTATCCCGTGTTGACGCCGGGCAAGAGCAACTCGGTCGCCGCATACACTATTCTCAGA
ATGACTTGGTTGAGTACTCACCAGTCACAGAAAAGCATCTTACGGATGGCATGACAGTAAGAGAATTATG
CAGTGCTGCCATAACCATGAGTGATAACACTGCGGCCAACTTACTTCTGACAACGATCGGAGGACCGAAG
GAGCTAACCGCTTTTTTGCACAACATGGGGGATCATGTAACTCGCCTTGATCGTTGGGAACCGGAGCTGA
ATGAAGCCATACCAAACGACGAGCGTGACACCACGATGCCTGTAGCAATGGCAACAACGTTGCGCAAACT
ATTAACTGGCGAACTACTTACTCTAGCTTCCCGGCAACAATTAATAGACTGGATGGAGGCGGATAAAGTT
GCAGGACCACTTCTGCGCTCGGCCCTTCCGGCTGGCTGGTTTATTGCTGATAAATCTGGAGCCGGTGAGC
GTGGGTCACGCGGTATCATTGCAGCACTGGGGCCAGATGGTAAGCCCTCCCGTATCGTAGTTATCTACAC
GACGGGGAGTCAGGCAACTATGGATGAACGAAATAGACAGATCGCTGAGATAGGTGCCTCACTGATTAAG
CATTGGTAACTGTCAGACCAAGTTTACTCATATATACTTTAGATTGATTTAAAACTTCATTTTTAATTTA
AAAGGATCTAGGTGAAGATCCTTTTTGATAATCTCATGACCAAAATCCCTTAACGTGAGTTTTCGTTCCA
CTGAGCGTCAGACCCCGTAGAAAAGATCAAAGGATCTTCTTGAGATCCTTTTTTTCTGCGCGTAATCTGC
TGCTTGCAAACAAAAAAACCACCGCTACCAGCGGTGGTTTGTTTGCCGGATCAAGAGCTACCAACTCTTT
TTCCGAAGGTAACTGGCTTCAGCAGAGCGCAGATACCAAATACTGTTCTTCTAGTGTAGCCGTAGTTAGG
CCACCACTTCAAGAACTCTGTAGCACCGCCTACATACCTCGCTCTGCTAATCCTGTTACCAGTGGCTGCT
GCCAGTGGCGATAAGTCGTGTCTTACCGGGTTGGACTCAAGACGATAGTTACCGGATAAGGCGCAGCGGT
CGGGCTGAACGGGGGGTTCGTGCACACAGCCCAGCTTGGAGCGAACGACCTACACCGAACTGAGATACCT
ACAGCGTGAGCTATGAGAAAGCGCCACGCTTCCCGAAGGGAGAAAGGCGGACAGGTATCCGGTAAGCGGC
AGGGTCGGAACAGGAGAGCGCACGAGGGAGCTTCCAGGGGGAAACGCCTGGTATCTTTATAGTCCTGTCG
GGTTTCGCCACCTCTGACTTGAGCGTCGATTTTTGTGATGCTCGTCAGGGGGGCGGAGCCTATGGAAAAA
CGCCAGCAACGCGGCCTTTTTACGGTTCCTGGCCTTTTGCTGGCCTTTTGCTCACATGTTCTTTCCTGCG
TTATCCCCTGATTCTGTGGATAACCGTATTACCGCCTTTGAGTGAGCTGATACCGCTCGCCGCAGCCGAA
CGACCGAGCGCAGCGAGTCAGTGAGCGAGGAAGCGGAAGAGCGCCTGATGCGGTATTTTCTCCTTACGCA
TCTGTGCGGTATTTCACACCGCAATGGTGCACTCTCAGTACAATCTGCTCTGATGCCGCATAGTTAAGCC
AGTATACACTCCGCTATCGCTACGCTTCGTTAATACAGATGTAGGTGTTCCACAGGGTAGCCAGCAGCAT
CCTGCGATGCAGATCCGGAACATAATGGTGCAGGGCGCTGACTTCCGCGTTTCCAGACTTTACGAAACAC
GGAAACCGAAGACCATTCATGTTGTTGCTCAGGTCGCAGACGTTTTGCAGCAGCAGTCGCTTCACGTTCG
CTCGCGTATCGGTGATTCATTCTGCTAACCAGTAAGGCAACCCCGCCAGCCTAGCCGGGTCCTCAACGAC
AGGAGCACGATCATGCGCACCCGTGGCCAGGACCCAACGCTGCCCGAGATCTCGATCCCGCGAAAT
